>Addgene plasmid #184804 | His-GST-Cys-M87 Spastin | addgene full sequence | sequence record 365324 | Addgene NGS Result
CTTTTTACGGTTCCTGGCCTTTTGCTGGCCTTTTGCTCACATGTTCTTTCCTGCGTTATCCCCTGATTCT
GTGGATAACCGTATTACCGCCTTTGAGTGAGCTGATACCGCTCGCCGCAGCCGAACGACCGAGCGCAGCG
AGTCAGTGAGCGAGGAAGCGGAAGAGCGCCTGATGCGGTATTTTCTCCTTACGCATCTGTGCGGTATTTC
ACACCGCAATGGTGCACTCTCAGTACAATCTGCTCTGATGCCGCATAGTTAAGCCAGTATACACTCCGCT
ATCGCTACGTGACTGGGTCATGGCTGCGCCCCGACACCCGCCAACACCCGCTGACGCGCCCTGACGGGCT
TGTCTGCTCCCGGCATCCGCTTACAGACAAGCTGTGACCGTCTCCGGGAGCTGCATGTGTCAGAGGTTTT
CACCGTCATCACCGAAACGCGCGAGGCAGCTGCGGTAAAGCTCATCAGCGTGGTCGTGAAGCGATTCACA
GATGTCTGCCTGTTCATCCGCGTCCAGCTCGTTGAGTTTCTCCAGAAGCGTTAATGTCTGGCTTCTGATA
AAGCGGGCCATGTTAAGGGCGGTTTTTTCCTGTTTGGTCACTGATGCCTCCGTGTAAGGGGGATTTCTGT
TCATGGGGGTAATGATACCGATGAAACGAGAGAGGATGCTCACGATACGGGTTACTGATGATGAACATGC
CCGGTTACTGGAACGTTGTGAGGGTAAACAACTGGCGGTATGGATGCGGCGGGACCAGAGAAAAATCACT
CAGGGTCAATGCCAGCGCTTCGTTAATACAGATGTAGGTGTTCCACAGGGTAGCCAGCAGCATCCTGCGA
TGCAGATCCGGAACATAATGGTGCAGGGCGCTGACTTCCGCGTTTCCAGACTTTACGAAACACGGAAACC
GAAGACCATTCATGTTGTTGCTCAGGTCGCAGACGTTTTGCAGCAGCAGTCGCTTCACGTTCGCTCGCGT
ATCGGTGATTCATTCTGCTAACCAGTAAGGCAACCCCGCCAGCCTAGCCGGGTCCTCAACGACAGGAGCA
CGATCATGCGCACCCGTGGCCAGGACCCAACGCTGCCCGAGATGCGCCGCGTGCGGCTGCTGGAGATGGC
GGACGCGATGGATATGTTCTGCCAAGGGTTGGTTTGCGCATTCACAGTTCTCCGCAAGAATTGATTGGCT
CCAATTCTTGGAGTGGTGAATCCGTTAGCGAGGTGCCGCCGGCTTCCATTCAGGTCGAGGTGGCCCGGCT
CCATGCACCGCGACGCAACGCGGGGAGGCAGACAAGGTATAGGGCGGCGCCTACAATCCATGCCAACCCG
TTCCATGTGCTCGCCGAGGCGGCATAAATCGCCGTGACGATCAGCGGTCCAATGATCGAAGTTAGGCTGG
TAAGAGCCGCGAGCGATCCTTGAAGCTGTCCCTGATGGTCGTCATCTACCTGCCTGGACAGCATGGCCTG
CAACGCGGGCATCCCGATGCCGCCGGAAGCGAGAAGAATCATAATGGGGAAGGCCATCCAGCCTCGCGTC
GCGAACGCCAGCAAGACGTAGCCCAGCGCGTCGGCCGCCATGCCGGCGATAATGGCCTGCTTCTCGCCGA
AACGTTTGGTGGCGGGACCAGTGACGAAGGCTTGAGCGAGGGCGTGCAAGATTCCGAATACCGCAAGCGA
CAGGCCGATCATCGTCGCGCTCCAGCGAAAGCGGTCCTCGCCGAAAATGACCCAGAGCGCTGCCGGCACC
TGTCCTACGAGTTGCATGATAAAGAAGACAGTCATAAGTGCGGCGACGATAGTCATGCCCCGCGCCCACC
GGAAGGAGCTGACTGGGTTGAAGGCTCTCAAGGGCATCGGTCGACGCTCTCCCTTATGCGACTCCTGCAT
TAGGAAGCAGCCCAGTAGTAGGTTGAGGCCGTTGAGCACCGCCGCCGCAAGGAATGGTGCATGCAAGGAG
ATGGCGCCCAACAGTCCCCCGGCCACGGGGCCTGCCACCATACCCACGCCGAAACAAGCGCTCATGAGCC
CGAAGTGGCGAGCCCGATCTTCCCCATCGGTGATGTCGGCGATATAGGCGCCAGCAACCGCACCTGTGGC
GCCGGTGATGCCGGCCACGATGCGTCCGGCGTAGAGGATCGAGATCTCGATCCCGCGAAATTAATACGAC
TCACTATAGGGAGACCACAACGGTTTCCCTCTAGTGCCGGCTCCGGAGAGCTCTTTAATTAAGCGGCCGC
CCTGCAGGACTCGAGTTCTAGAAATAATTTTGTTTAACTTTAAGAAGGAGATATACATATGAAATCTTCT
CACCATCACCATCACCATGGTTCTTCTATGTCCCCTATACTAGGTTATTGGAAAATTAAGGGCCTTGTGC
AACCCACTCGACTTCTTTTGGAATATCTTGAAGAAAAATATGAAGAGCATTTGTATGAGCGCGATGAAGG
TGATAAATGGCGAAACAAAAAGTTTGAATTGGGTTTGGAGTTTCCCAATCTTCCTTATTATATTGATGGT
GATGTTAAATTAACACAGTCTATGGCCATCATACGTTATATAGCTGACAAGCACAACATGTTGGGTGGTT
GTCCAAAAGAGCGTGCAGAGATTTCAATGCTTGAAGGAGCGGTTTTGGATATTAGATACGGTGTTTCGAG
AATTGCATATAGTAAAGACTTTGAAACTCTCAAAGTTGATTTTCTTAGCAAGCTACCTGAAATGCTGAAA
ATGTTCGAAGATCGTTTATGTCATAAAACATATTTAAATGGTGATCATGTAACCCATCCTGACTTCATGT
TGTATGACGCTCTTGATGTTGTTTTATACATGGACCCAATGTGCCTGGATGCGTTCCCAAAATTAGTTTG
TTTTAAAAAACGTATTGAAGCTATCCCACAAATTGATAAGTACTTGAAATCCAGCAAGTATATAGCATGG
CCTTTGCAGGGCTGGCAAGCCACGTTTGGTGGTGGCGACCATCCTCCAAAAGGGATCGAGGAAAACCTGT
ACTTCCAATCCAATGCAATGTGCGCAGCAAAACGTAGCAGCGGTGCAGCACCGGCACCGGCAAGTGCTAG
TGCCCCTGCACCGGTTCCAGGTGGTGAAGCAGAACGTGTTCGTGTTTTTCATAAACAGGCCTTTGAGTAT
ATTAGCATTGCCCTGCGTATTGATGAAGATGAAAAAGCAGGTCAGAAAGAACAGGCAGTTGAGTGGTACA
AAAAAGGCATTGAAGAACTGGAAAAAGGTATTGCCGTTATTGTTACCGGTCAGGGTGAACAGTGTGAACG
TGCCCGTCGTCTGCAGGCAAAAATGATGACCAATCTGGTTATGGCAAAAGATCGCCTGCAGCTGCTGGAA
AAAATGCAGCCGGTTCTGCCGTTTAGCAAAAGCCAGACCGATGTTTATAATGATAGCACAAATCTGGCCT
GCCGTAATGGTCATCTGCAGAGCGAAAGCGGTGCCGTTCCGAAACGTAAAGATCCGCTGACACATACCAG
CAATAGCCTGCCTCGTAGCAAAACCGTTATGAAAACCGGTAGCGCAGGTCTGAGCGGTCATCATCGTGCA
CCGAGCTATAGCGGTCTGAGCATGGTTAGCGGTGTTAAACAAGGTAGCGGTCCGGCACCGACCACACATA
AAGGCACCCCGAAAACCAATCGTACCAATAAACCGAGCACGCCGACCACCGCAACACGTAAAAAGAAAGA
TCTGAAAAACTTCCGCAACGTGGATAGCAATCTGGCAAATCTGATTATGAACGAGATTGTGGATAATGGC
ACCGCAGTGAAATTTGATGATATTGCAGGTCAGGATCTGGCCAAACAGGCACTGCAAGAAATTGTTATTC
TGCCGAGCCTGCGTCCTGAACTGTTTACCGGTCTGCGTGCTCCGGCACGTGGTCTGCTGCTGTTTGGTCC
GCCTGGTAATGGTAAAACCATGCTGGCAAAAGCAGTTGCAGCAGAAAGCAATGCAACCTTTTTTAACATT
AGCGCAGCAAGCCTGACCAGCAAATATGTTGGTGAAGGTGAAAAACTGGTTCGTGCACTGTTTGCAGTTG
CCCGTGAACTGCAGCCGAGCATTATTTTCATTGATGAGGTTGATAGCCTGCTGTGCGAACGTCGTGAAGG
CGAACATGATGCAAGTCGTCGTCTGAAAACCGAATTTCTGATTGAATTTGATGGTGTTCAGAGTGCCGGT
GATGATCGTGTTCTGGTGATGGGTGCCACCAATCGTCCGCAAGAGCTGGATGAAGCAGTTCTGCGTCGTT
TTATCAAACGTGTTTATGTTAGCCTGCCGAATGAAGAAACACGTCTGCTGTTACTGAAAAATCTGCTGTG
TAAACAGGGTAGTCCGCTGACGCAAAAAGAACTGGCACAGCTGGCACGTATGACCGATGGTTATTCAGGT
AGCGATCTGACCGCACTGGCCAAAGATGCAGCACTGGGTCCGATTCGTGAACTGAAACCGGAACAGGTTA
AAAACATGAGCGCAAGCGAAATGCGTAACATTCGTCTGAGCGATTTTACCGAAAGCCTGAAAAAAATCAA
ACGTAGCGTTAGTCCGCAGACACTGGAAGCATATATTCGTTGGAATAAAGATTTTGGCGATACCACCGTT
TAATAACATTGGAAGTGGATAACGGATCCGCGATCGCGGCGCGCCACCTGGTGGCCGGCCGGTACCACGC
GTGCGCGCTGATCCGGCTGCTAACAAAGCCCGAAAGGAAGCTGAGTTGGCTGCTGCCACCGCTGAGCAAT
AACTAGCATAACCCCTTGGGGCCTCTAAACGGGTCTTGAGGGGTTTTTTGCTGAAAGGAGGAACTATATC
CGGATATCCACAGGACGGGTGTGGTCGCCATGATCGCGTAGTCGATAGTGGCTCCAAGTAGCGAAGCGAG
CAGGACTGGGCGGCGGCCAAAGCGGTCGGACAGTGCTCCGAGAACGGGTGCGCATAGAAATTGCATCAAC
GCATATAGCGCTAGCAGCACGCCATAGTGACTGGCGATGCTGTCGGAATGGACGATATCCCGCAAGAGGC
CCGGCAGTACCGGCATAACCAAGCCTATGCCTACAGCATCCAGGGTGACGGTGCCGAGGATGACGATGAG
CGCATTGTTAGATTTCATACACGGTGCCTGACTGCGTTAGCAATTTAACTGTGATAAACTACCGCATTAA
AGCTTATCGATGATAAGCTGTCAAACATGAGAATTCTTGAAGACGAAAGGGCCTCGTGATACGCCTATTT
TTATAGGTTAATGTCATGATAATAATGGTTTCTTAGACGTCAGGTGGCACTTTTCGGGGAAATGTGCGCG
GAACCCCTATTTGTTTATTTTTCTAAATACATTCAAATATGTATCCGCTCATGAGACAATAACCCTGATA
AATGCTTCAATAACATTGAAAAAGGAAGAGTATGAGTATTCAACATTTCCGTGTCGCCCTTATTCCCTTT
TTTGCGGCATTTTGCCTTCCTGTTTTTGCTCACCCAGAAACGCTGGTGAAAGTAAAAGATGCTGAAGATC
AGTTGGGTGCACGAGTGGGTTACATCGAACTGGATCTCAACAGCGGTAAGATCCTTGAGAGTTTTCGCCC
CGAAGAACGTTTTCCAATGATGAGCACTTTTAAAGTTCTGCTATGTGGCGCGGTATTATCCCGTGTTGAC
GCCGGGCAAGAGCAACTCGGTCGCCGCATACACTATTCTCAGAATGACTTGGTTGAGTACTCACCAGTCA
CAGAAAAGCATCTTACGGATGGCATGACAGTAAGAGAATTATGCAGTGCTGCCATAACCATGAGTGATAA
CACTGCGGCCAACTTACTTCTGACAACGATCGGAGGACCGAAGGAGCTAACCGCTTTTTTGCACAACATG
GGGGATCATGTAACTCGCCTTGATCGTTGGGAACCGGAGCTGAATGAAGCCATACCAAACGACGAGCGTG
ACACCACGATGCCTGCAGCAATGGCAACAACGTTGCGCAAACTATTAACTGGCGAACTACTTACTCTAGC
TTCCCGGCAACAATTAATAGACTGGATGGAGGCGGATAAAGTTGCAGGACCACTTCTGCGCTCGGCCCTT
CCGGCTGGCTGGTTTATTGCTGATAAATCTGGAGCCGGTGAGCGTGGGTCTCGCGGTATCATTGCAGCAC
TGGGGCCAGATGGTAAGCCCTCCCGTATCGTAGTTATCTACACGACGGGGAGTCAGGCAACTATGGATGA
ACGAAATAGACAGATCGCTGAGATAGGTGCCTCACTGATTAAGCATTGGTAACTGTCAGACCAAGTTTAC
TCATATATACTTTAGATTGATTTAAAACTTCATTTTTAATTTAAAAGGATCTAGGTGAAGATCCTTTTTG
ATAATCTCATGACCAAAATCCCTTAACGTGAGTTTTCGTTCCACTGAGCGTCAGACCCCGTAGAAAAGAT
CAAAGGATCTTCTTGAGATCCTTTTTTTCTGCGCGTAATCTGCTGCTTGCAAACAAAAAAACCACCGCTA
CCAGCGGTGGTTTGTTTGCCGGATCAAGAGCTACCAACTCTTTTTCCGAAGGTAACTGGCTTCAGCAGAG
CGCAGATACCAAATACTGTCCTTCTAGTGTAGCCGTAGTTAGGCCACCACTTCAAGAACTCTGTAGCACC
GCCTACATACCTCGCTCTGCTAATCCTGTTACCAGTGGCTGCTGCCAGTGGCGATAAGTCGTGTCTTACC
GGGTTGGACTCAAGACGATAGTTACCGGATAAGGCGCAGCGGTCGGGCTGAACGGGGGGTTCGTGCACAC
AGCCCAGCTTGGAGCGAACGACCTACACCGAACTGAGATACCTACAGCGTGAGCTATGAGAAAGCGCCAC
GCTTCCCGAAGGGAGAAAGGCGGACAGGTATCCGGTAAGCGGCAGGGTCGGAACAGGAGAGCGCACGAGG
GAGCTTCCAGGGGGAAACGCCTGGTATCTTTATAGTCCTGTCGGGTTTCGCCACCTCTGACTTGAGCGTC
GATTTTTGTGATGCTCGTCAGGGGGGCGGAGCCTATGGAAAAACGCCAGCAACGCGGC
Features (pLannotate 1.2.2; 18 found; start..end, strand, type, name):
     31..164     +  rep_origin     RSF ori (fragment): Plasmids containing the RSF 1030 origin of replication can be propagated in E. coli cells that contain additional plasmids with compatible origins.
    169..308     -  misc_feature   bom: basis of mobility region from pBR322
    410..601     -  CDS            rop: Rop protein, which maintains plasmids at low copy number; rop
    618..998     +  CDS            YPB1_ECOLX: Protein predicted: Swiss-Prot protein existence level 4. From Escherichia coli.
   1240..2140    -  CDS            TcR (fragment): tetracycline efflux protein; tet; confers resistance to tetracycline
   2162..2180    +  promoter       T7 promoter: promoter for bacteriophage T7 RNA polymerase
   2269..2291    +  RBS            RBS: efficient ribosome binding site from bacteriophage T7 gene 10 (Olins and Rangwala, 1989)
   2311..2328    +  CDS            6xHis: 6xHis affinity tag
   2338..2991    +  CDS            GST26_SCHJA: Experimental evidence at protein level: Swiss-Prot protein existence level 1. GST isoenzymes appear to play a central role in the parasite detoxification system. Other functions are also suspected including a role in increasing the solubility of haematin in the parasite gut. From Schistosoma japonicum (Blood fluke).
   3001..3017    +  CDS            TEV site (fragment): tobacco etch virus (TEV) protease recognition and cleavage site
   3019..4620    +  CDS            SPAST (fragment): SPAST_HUMAN - Also known as ADPSP, FSP2, KIAA1083 From Homo sapiens (Human).
   4706..4755    +  CDS            SET1 (fragment): solubility-enhancement tag derived from T7 phage gene 10B
   4763..4810    +  terminator     T7 terminator: transcription terminator for bacteriophage T7 RNA polymerase
   4836..5128    -  CDS            TcR (fragment): tetracycline efflux protein; tet; confers resistance to tetracycline
   5176..5204    -  promoter       tet promoter: E. coli promoter for tetracycline efflux protein gene
   5317..5421    +  promoter       AmpR promoter: bla
   5422..6282    +  CDS            AmpR: β-lactamase; bla; confers resistance to ampicillin, carbenicillin, and related antibiotics
   6453..7041    +  rep_origin     ori: high-copy-number ColE1/pMB1/pBR322/pUC origin of replication
