[The description below was written by a language model from this plasmid's Addgene catalogue record and pLannotate feature annotations shown in this document.]
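Description:
His-GST-Cys-M87 Spastin is a bacterial expression plasmid built on the 2GT backbone, a ligation-independent cloning vector that adds an N-terminal His6-GST tag to the inserted gene. The sequenced record is 7,058 nt. The plasmid is propagated in E. coli under ampicillin selection from a β-lactamase gene with its own promoter. Replication relies on a ColE1/pMB1-type origin. The pBR322-derived bom region and the rop gene are also present, and rop is consistent with the low copy number listed in the catalogue. The expression cassette interrupts a tetracycline resistance gene, so only TcR fragments and the tet promoter remain on either side of it and tetracycline is not a listed selection. The short hit annotated as an RSF origin fragment is probably just sequence similarity next to the main origin.

The cassette is driven by a T7 promoter with the phage gene 10 ribosome binding site and ends at a T7 terminator, so expression requires a host that supplies T7 RNA polymerase. The open reading frame encodes a 6xHis tag, Schistosoma japonicum glutathione S-transferase, a TEV protease cleavage site and a codon-optimized human SPAST sequence. This corresponds to the M87 isoform of spastin, the microtubule-severing AAA ATPase, described by the depositor as residues 88–616 followed by a stop codon. An A2C substitution introduces a cysteine near the N terminus. The record does not state its purpose, although a cysteine placed this way is commonly used for site-specific labeling. The two tags allow nickel or glutathione affinity purification, and TEV cleavage then removes them. The small downstream feature annotated as SET1 lies after the stop codon and is likely untranslated vector sequence. The plasmid was deposited for producing recombinant spastin, in connection with work on membrane scission by the ESCRT-III proteins CHMP1B and IST1.
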