Addgene plasmid #184804: His-GST-Cys-M87 Spastin
Purpose: Bacterial expression of M87 Spastin (A2C mutation)
Depositing lab: James Hurley. Depositing organization: University of California, Berkeley. Publication: Friction-driven membrane scission by the human ESCRT-III proteins CHMP1B and IST1. Cada AK, Pavlin MR, Castillo JP, Tong AB, Larsen KP, Ren X, Yokom AL, Tsai FC, Shiah JV, Bassereau PM, Bustamante CJ, Hurley JH. Proc Natl Acad Sci U S A. 2022 Jul 19;119(29):e2204536119. doi: 10.1073/pnas.2204536119. Epub 2022 Jul 11. PubMed 35858336.
Backbone
  Vector backbone: 2GT
  Vector type: Bacterial Expression
Growth in bacteria
  Bacterial resistance: Ampicillin, 100 μg/mL
  Growth temperature: 37°C
  Growth strain: DH5alpha
  Copy number: Low Copy
Gene/Insert
  Gene/Insert name: M87 Spastin
  Species: H. sapiens (human)
  Mutation: A2C
  Entrez Gene: SPAST (a.k.a. ADPSP, FSP2, SPG4)
  Promoter: T7
  Tag / fusion protein: His6-GST (N terminal on insert)
  Cloning method: Ligation Independent Cloning
  Sequencing primers: 3′ T7-term
Terms and licenses: Academic/Nonprofit Terms; Industry Terms: Not Available to Industry
Depositor comments: 6His-GST-TEVsite-Spastin (88-616-A2C)-stop, codon-optimized gene. Please visit https://www.biorxiv.org/content/10.1101/2022.02.03.479062v2 for bioRxiv preprint.
How to cite: His-GST-Cys-M87 Spastin was a gift from James Hurley (Addgene plasmid # 184804 ; http://n2t.net/addgene:184804 ; RRID:Addgene_184804)
